Addgene plasmid #81232: pRS314_U6_A34G_A35G
Purpose: U6 telestem mutant (A34G/A35G) for in vivo studies
Depositing lab: Aaron Hoskins. Depositing organization: University of Wisconsin, Madison. Publication: A multi-step model for facilitated unwinding of the yeast U4/U6 RNA duplex. Rodgers ML, Didychuk AL, Butcher SE, Brow DA, Hoskins AA. Nucleic Acids Res. 2016 Dec 15;44(22):10912-10928. doi: 10.1093/nar/gkw686. Epub 2016 Aug 2. PubMed 27484481.
Backbone
  Vector backbone: pRS314
  Backbone size w/o insert (bp): 4500
  Total vector size (bp): 4800
  Vector type: Yeast Expression
  Selectable markers: TRP1
Growth in bacteria
  Bacterial resistance: Ampicillin, 100 μg/mL
  Growth temperature: 37°C
  Growth strain: DH5alpha
  Copy number: Unknown
Gene/Insert
  Gene/Insert name: U6 RNA with A34G/A35G mutation
  Species: S. cerevisiae (budding yeast)
  Insert size (bp): 300
  Mutation: U6 telestem mutant (A34G/A35G)
  GenBank ID: NR_132206.1
  Entrez Gene: snR6 (a.k.a. snR6)
  Cloning method: Restriction Enzyme; 5′ cloning site EcoRI (not destroyed); 3′ cloning site BamHI (not destroyed)
  Sequencing primers: 5′ M13 forward; 3′ M13 reverse
Resource information
  A portion of this plasmid was derived from a plasmid made by: Burke, Butcher, and Brow. RNA. (2015)
Terms and licenses: Academic/Nonprofit Terms; Industry Terms: Not Available to Industry
How to cite: pRS314_U6_A34G_A35G was a gift from Aaron Hoskins (Addgene plasmid # 81232 ; http://n2t.net/addgene:81232 ; RRID:Addgene_81232)
