[The description below was written by a language model from this plasmid's Addgene catalogue record and pLannotate feature annotations shown in this document.]
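Description:
pRS314_U6_A34G_A35G is a yeast–E. coli shuttle plasmid built on the pRS314 backbone, a low-copy centromeric vector for Saccharomyces cerevisiae. In yeast it is maintained through the CEN6/ARS element, which gives stable, roughly single-copy segregation, and it is selected by complementation of tryptophan auxotrophy with the TRP1 gene under its own promoter. In bacteria it replicates from a high-copy ColE1/pUC-type origin and is selected with ampicillin via the β-lactamase gene. The backbone also carries pBluescript-derived elements: an f1 origin for single-stranded DNA production, the lac promoter/operator and an interrupted lacZα fragment, and T3 and T7 promoters flanking the split multiple cloning site. The catalogue lists a total size of about 4.8 kb, whereas the assembled sequence record is 5,065 nt.

The insert, cloned between EcoRI and BamHI sites that are both retained, is a roughly 300 bp fragment of the budding yeast SNR6 locus encoding U6 spliceosomal snRNA, with the annotated U6 ncRNA spanning about 113 nt inside it. The gene carries two point substitutions, A34G and A35G, which the record describes as a telestem mutant of U6. No separate yeast promoter is annotated, and the record does not state what drives transcription; the sequence flanking the U6 coding region in the insert may supply native control elements, but this is not recorded.

The stated purpose is in vivo study of this U6 telestem mutant in yeast, in the context of work on the mechanism of U4/U6 RNA duplex unwinding. Part of the plasmid derives from an earlier U6 construct.
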