Features (pLannotate 1.2.2; 20 found; start..end, strand, type, name):
     69..572     -  misc_feature   CEN/ARS: S. cerevisiae CEN6 centromere fused to an autonomously replicating sequence
    609..713     +  promoter       AmpR promoter: bla
    714..1574    +  CDS            AmpR: β-lactamase; bla; confers resistance to ampicillin, carbenicillin, and related antibiotics
   1745..2333    +  rep_origin     ori: high-copy-number ColE1/pMB1/pBR322/pUC origin of replication
   2516..2608    +  CDS            lacI (fragment): lac repressor; lacI; The lac repressor binds to the lac operator to inhibit transcription in E. coli. This inhibition can be relieved by adding lactose or isopropyl-β-D-thiogalactopyranoside (IPTG).
   2621..2642    +  protein_bind   CAP binding site: CAP binding activates transcription in the presence of cAMP. E. coli catabolite activator protein
   2657..2687    +  promoter       lac promoter: promoter for the E. coli lac operon
   2695..2711    +  protein_bind   lac operator: The lac repressor binds to the lac operator to inhibit transcription in E. coli. This inhibition can be relieved by adding lactose or isopropyl-β-D-thiogalactopyranoside (IPTG). lac repressor encoded by lacI
   2756..2774    +  promoter       T3 promoter: promoter for bacteriophage T3 RNA polymerase
   2786..2839    -  misc_feature   MCS (fragment): pBluescript multiple cloning site
   2878..2990    +  ncRNA          U6: Accession: RF00026 - U6 spliceosomal RNA
   3136..3177    -  misc_feature   MCS (fragment): pBluescript multiple cloning site
   3186..3204    -  promoter       T7 promoter: promoter for bacteriophage T7 RNA polymerase
   3207..3364    +  CDS            lacZα (fragment): LacZα fragment of β-galactosidase; lacZ fragment
   3368..3823    +  rep_origin     f1 ori (sequence partly withheld): f1 bacteriophage origin of replication; arrow indicates direction of (+) strand synthesis
   3824..3873    -  misc_feature   bom (fragment): basis of mobility region from pBR322
   3920..4594    -  CDS            TRP1: phosphoribosylanthranilate isomerase, required for tryptophan biosynthesis; S. cerevisiae TRP1; yeast auxotrophic marker
   4595..4742    -  promoter       TRP1 promoter: S. cerevisiae TRP1
   4880..4929    -  misc_feature   bom (fragment): basis of mobility region from pBR322
   5031..1       -  CDS            rop (fragment) (across the origin): Rop protein, which maintains plasmids at low copy number; rop
>Addgene plasmid #81232 | pRS314_U6_A34G_A35G | addgene full sequence | sequence record 166109 | Addgene assembled full plasmid sequence
GACGAAAGGGCCTCGTGATACGCCTATTTTTATAGGTTAATGTCATGATAATAATGGTTTCTTAGACGGA
TCGCTTGCCTGTAACTTACACGCGCCTCGTATCTTTTAATGATGGAATAATTTGGGAATTTACTCTGTGT
TTATTTATTTTTATGTTTTGTATTTGGATTTTAGAAAGTAAATAAAGAAGGTAGAAGAGTTACGGAATGA
AGAAAAAAAAATAAACAAAGGTTTAAAAAATTTCAACAAAAAGCGTACTTTACATATATATTTATTAGAC
AAGAAAAGCAGATTAAATAGATATACATTCGATTAACGATAAGTAAAATGTAAAATCACAGGATTTTCGT
GTGTGGTCTTCTACACAGACAAGATGAAACAATTCGGCATTAATACCTGAGAGCAGGAAGAGCAAGATAA
AAGGTAGTATTTGTTGGCGATCCCCCTAGAGTCTTTTACATCTTCGGAAAACAAAAACTATTTTTTCTTT
AATTTCTTTTTTTACTTTCTATTTTTAATTTATATATTTATATTAAAAAATTTAAATTATAATTATTTTT
ATAGCACGTGATGAAAAGGACCCAGGTGGCACTTTTCGGGGAAATGTGCGCGGAACCCCTATTTGTTTAT
TTTTCTAAATACATTCAAATATGTATCCGCTCATGAGACAATAACCCTGATAAATGCTTCAATAATATTG
AAAAAGGAAGAGTATGAGTATTCAACATTTCCGTGTCGCCCTTATTCCCTTTTTTGCGGCATTTTGCCTT
CCTGTTTTTGCTCACCCAGAAACGCTGGTGAAAGTAAAAGATGCTGAAGATCAGTTGGGTGCACGAGTGG
GTTACATCGAACTGGATCTCAACAGCGGTAAGATCCTTGAGAGTTTTCGCCCCGAAGAACGTTTTCCAAT
GATGAGCACTTTTAAAGTTCTGCTATGTGGCGCGGTATTATCCCGTATTGACGCCGGGCAAGAGCAACTC
GGTCGCCGCATACACTATTCTCAGAATGACTTGGTTGAGTACTCACCAGTCACAGAAAAGCATCTTACGG
ATGGCATGACAGTAAGAGAATTATGCAGTGCTGCCATAACCATGAGTGATAACACTGCGGCCAACTTACT
TCTGACAACGATCGGAGGACCGAAGGAGCTAACCGCTTTTTTTCACAACATGGGGGATCATGTAACTCGC
CTTGATCGTTGGGAACCGGAGCTGAATGAAGCCATACCAAACGACGAGCGTGACACCACGATGCCTGTAG
CAATGGCAACAACGTTGCGCAAACTATTAACTGGCGAACTACTTACTCTAGCTTCCCGGCAACAATTAAT
AGACTGGATGGAGGCGGATAAAGTTGCAGGACCACTTCTGCGCTCGGCCCTTCCGGCTGGCTGGTTTATT
GCTGATAAATCTGGAGCCGGTGAGCGTGGGTCTCGCGGTATCATTGCAGCACTGGGGCCAGATGGTAAGC
CCTCCCGTATCGTAGTTATCTACACGACGGGCAGTCAGGCAACTATGGATGAACGAAATAGACAGATCGC
TGAGATAGGTGCCTCACTGATTAAGCATTGGTAACTGTCAGACCAAGTTTACTCATATATACTTTAGATT
GATTTAAAACTTCATTTTTAATTTAAAAGGATCTAGGTGAAGATCCTTTTTGATAATCTCATGACCAAAA
TCCCTTAACGTGAGTTTTCGTTCCACTGAGCGTCAGACCCCGTAGAAAAGATCAAAGGATCTTCTTGAGA
TCCTTTTTTTCTGCGCGTAATCTGCTGCTTGCAAACAAAAAAACCACCGCTACCAGCGGTGGTTTGTTTG
CCGGATCAAGAGCTACCAACTCTTTTTCCGAAGGTAACTGGCTTCAGCAGAGCGCAGATACCAAATACTG
TCCTTCTAGTGTAGCCGTAGTTAGGCCACCACTTCAAGAACTCTGTAGCACCGCCTACATACCTCGCTCT
GCTAATCCTGTTACCAGTGGCTGCTGCCAGTGGCGATAAGTCGTGTCTTACCGGGTTGGACTCAAGACGA
TAGTTACCGGATAAGGCGCAGCGGTCGGGCTGAACGGGGGGTTCGTGCACACAGCCCAGCTTGGAGCGAA
CGACCTACACCGAACTGAGATACCTACAGCGTGAGCATTGAGAAAGCGCCACGCTTCCCGAAGGGAGAAA
GGCGGACAGGTATCCGGTAAGCGGCAGGGTCGGAACAGGAGAGCGCACGAGGGAGCTTCCAGGGGGGAAC
GCCTGGTATCTTTATAGTCCTGTCGGGTTTCGCCACCTCTGACTTGAGCGTCGATTTTTGTGATGCTCGT
CAGGGGGGCCGAGCCTATGGAAAAACGCCAGCAACGCGGCCTTTTTACGGTTCCTGGCCTTTTGCTGGCC
TTTTGCTCACATGTTCTTTCCTGCGTTATCCCCTGATTCTGTGGATAACCGTATTACCGCCTTTGAGTGA
GCTGATACCGCTCGCCGCAGCCGAACGACCGAGCGCAGCGAGTCAGTGAGCGAGGAAGCGGAAGAGCGCC
CAATACGCAAACCGCCTCTCCCCGCGCGTTGGCCGATTCATTAATGCAGCTGGCACGACAGGTTTCCCGA
CTGGAAAGCGGGCAGTGAGCGCAACGCAATTAATGTGAGTTAGCTCACTCATTAGGCACCCCAGGCTTTA
CACTTTATGCTTCCGGCTCGTATGTTGTGTGGAATTGTGAGCGGATAACAATTTCACACAGGAAACAGCT
ATGACCATGATTACGCCAAGCTCGAAATTAACCCTCACTAAAGGGAACAAAAGCTGGTACCGGGCCCCCC
CTCGAGGTCGACGGTATCGATAAGCTTGATATCGAATTCTTCGGCTACTATAAATAAATGTTTTTTTCGC
AACTATGTGTTCGCGAAGTAACCCTTCGTGGACATTTGGTCGGTTTGAAACAATACAGAGATGATCAGCA
GTTCCCCTGCATAAGGATGAACCGTTTTACAAAGAGATTTATTTCGTTTTTTTTTATCATCGAGTGAAGT
ATCGTGACTTGTACATTTGAAGATACCCAGCGTACAGCAGTGTATCTTTATCTTCCTGTATGATATAGAT
AACTAACATCTCGAATAGAAAATTGTCTCGCGTTCGAACCTAAGCCTTTGCTATCGGATCCACTAGTTCT
AGAGCGGCCGCCACCGCGGTGGAGCTCCAATTCGCCCTATAGTGAGTCGTATTACAATTCACTGGCCGTC
GTTTTACAACGTCGTGACTGGGAAAACCCTGGCGTTACCCAACTTAATCGCCTTGCAGCACATCCCCCTT
TCGCCAGCTGGCGTAATAGCGAAGAGGCCCGCACCGATCGCCCTTCCCAACAGTTGCGCAGCCTGAATGG
CGAATGG
[124 nt withheld, positions 3368-3491]
C
[91 nt withheld, positions 3493-3583]
A
[49 nt withheld, positions 3585-3633]
CCTTTGACGTTGGAGTCCACGTTCTTT
[37 nt withheld, positions 3661-3697]
ACCCTATCTCGGTCTATTCTTTTGATTTATAAGGGATTTTGCCGATTTCGGCCTATTGGTTAAAAAATGA
GCTGATTTAACAAAAATTTAACGCGAATTTTAACAAAATATTAACGTTTACAATTTCCTGATGCGGTATT
TTCTCCTTACGCATCTGTGCGGTATTTCACACCGCAGGCAAGTGCACAAACAATACTTAAATAAATACTA
CTCAGTAATAACCTATTTCTTAGCATTTTTGACGAAATTTGCTATTTTGTTAGAGTCTTTTACACCATTT
GTCTCCACACCTCCGCTTACATCAACACCAATAACGCCATTTAATCTAAGCGCATCACCAACATTTTCTG
GCGTCAGTCCACCAGCTAACATAAAATGTAAGCTTTCGGGGCTCTCTTGCCTTCCAACCCAGTCAGAAAT
CGAGTTCCAATCCAAAAGTTCACCTGTCCCACCTGCTTCTGAATCAAACAAGGGAATAAACGAATGAGGT
TTCTGTGAAGCTGCACTGAGTAGTATGTTGCAGTCTTTTGGAAATACGAGTCTTTTAATAACTGGCAAAC
CGAGGAACTCTTGGTATTCTTGCCACGACTCATCTCCATGCAGTTGGACGATATCAATGCCGTAATCATT
GACCAGAGCCAAAACATCCTCCTTAGGTTGATTACGAAACACGCCAACCAAGTATTTCGGAGTGCCTGAA
CTATTTTTATATGCTTTTACAAGACTTGAAATTTTCCTTGCAATAACCGGGTCAATTGTTCTCTTTCTAT
TGGGCACACATATAATACCCAGCAAGTCAGCATCGGAATCTAGAGCACATTCTGCGGCCTCTGTGCTCTG
CAAGCCGCAAACTTTCACCAATGGACCAGAACTACCTGTGAAATTAATAACAGACATACTCCAAGCTGCC
TTTGTGTGCTTAATCACGTATACTCACGTGCTCAATAGTCACCAATGCCCTCCCTCTTGGCCCTCTCCTT
TTCTTTTTTCGACCGAATTAATTCTTAATCGGCAAAAAAAGAAAAGCTCCGGATCAAGATTGTACGTAAG
GTGACAAGCTATTTTTCAATAAAGAATATCTTCCACTACTGCCATCTGGCGTCATAACTGCAAAGTACAC
ATATATTACGATGCTGTTCTATTAAATGCTTCCTATATTATATATATAGTAATGTCGTGATCTATGGTGC
ACTCTCAGTACAATCTGCTCTGATGCCGCATAGTTAAGCCAGCCCCGACACCCGCCAACACCCGCTGACG
CGCCCTGACGGGCTTGTCTGCTCCCGGCATCCGCTTACAGACAAGCTGTGACCGTCTCCGGGAGCTGCAT
GTGTCAGAGGTTTTCACCGTCATCACCGAAACGCGCGA
