>Addgene plasmid #81232 | pRS314_U6_A34G_A35G | depositor partial sequence | sequence record 155726 | pRS314_U6_A34G_A35G sequence 706 bps
TGATACCGCTCGCCGCAGCCGAACGACCGAGCGCAGCGAGTCAGTGAGCGAGGAAGCGGAAGAGCGCCCA
ATACGCAAACCGCCTCTCCCCGCGCGTTGGCCGATTCATTAATGCAGCTGGCACGACAGGTTTCCCGACT
GGAAAGCGGGCAGTGAGCGCAACGCAATTAATGTGAGTTAGCTCACTCATTAGGCACCCCAGGCTTTACA
CTTTATGCTTCCGGCTCGTATGTTGTGTGGAATTGTGAGCGGATAACAATTTCACACAGGAAACAGCTAT
GACCATGATTACGCCAAGCTCGAAATTAACCCTCACTAAAGGGAACAAAAGCTGGTACCGGGCCCCCCCT
CGAGGTCGACGGTATCGATAAGCTTGATATCGAATTCTTCGGCTACTATAAATAAATGTTTTTTTCGCAA
CTATGTGTTCGCGAAGTAACCCTTCGTGGACATTTGGTCGGTTTGAAACAATACAGAGATGATCAGCAGT
TCCCCTGCATAAGGATGAACCGTTTTACAAAGAGATTTATTTCGTTTTTTTTTATCATCGAGTGAAGTAT
CGTGACTTGTACATTTGAAGATACCCAGCGTACAGCAGTGTATCTTTATCTTCCTGTATGATATAGATAA
CTAACATCTCGAATAGAAAATTGTCTCGCGTTCGAACCTAAGCCTTTGCTATCGGATCCACTAGTTCTAG
AGCGGC
