>Addgene plasmid #81232 | pRS314_U6_A34G_A35G | addgene partial sequence | sequence record 166107 | TRP1-R 5'-cagcatcggaatctagagca-3'
GTGCTCTGCAAGCCGCAAACTTTCACCAATGGACCAGAACTACCTGTGAAATTAATAACAGACATACTCC
AAGCTGCCTTTGTGTGCTTAATCACGTATACTCACGTGCTCAATAGTCACCAATGCCCTCCCTCTTGGCC
CTCTCCTTTTCTTTTTTCGACCGAATTAATTCTTAATCGGCAAAAAAAGAAAAGCTCCGGATCAAGATTG
TACGTAAGGTGACAAGCTATTTTTCAATAAAGAATATCTTCCACTACTGCCATCTGGCGTCATAACTGCA
AAGTACACATATATTACGATGCTGTTCTATTAAATGCTTCCTATATTATATATATAGTAATGTCGTGATC
TATGGTGCACTCTCAGTACAATCTGCTCTGATGCCGCATAGTTAAGCCAGCCCCGACACCCGCCAACACC
CGCTGACGCGCCCTGACGGGCTTGTCTGCTCCCGGCATCCGCTTACAGACAAGCTGTGACCGTCTCCGGG
AGCTGCATGTGTCAGAGGTTTTCACCGTCATCACCGAAACGCGCGAGACGAAAGGGCCTCGTGATACGCC
TATTTTTATAGGTTAATGTCATGATAATAATGGTTTCTTAGACGGATCGCTTGCCTGTAACTTACACGCG
CCTCGTATCTTTTAATGATGGAATAATTTGGGAATTTACTCTGTGTTTATTTATTTTTATGTTTTGTATT
TGGATTTTAGAAAGTAAATAAAGAAGGTAGAAGAGTTACGGAATGAAGAAAAAAAAATAAACAAAGGTTT
AAAAAATTTCAACAAAAAGCGTACTTTACATATATATTTATTAGACAAGAAAAGCAGATTAAATAGATAT
ACATTCGATTAACGATAAGTAAAATGTAAAATCACAGGATTTTCGTGTGTGGTCTTCTACACAGACAAGA
TGAAACAATTCGGCATTAATACCTGAGAGCAGGAAGAGCAAGATAAAAGGTAGTATTTGTTGGCGATCCC
CCTAGAGTCTTT
