>Addgene plasmid #81232 | pRS314_U6_A34G_A35G | addgene partial sequence | sequence record 166108 | pUC-4 5'-CAGTGAGCGAGGAAGCGGAAGAGCGCCCAA-3'
GCAAACCGCCTCTCCCCGCGCGTTGGCCGATTCATTAATGCAGCTGGCACGACAGGTTTCCCGACTGGAA
AGCGGGCAGTGAGCGCAACGCAATTAATGTGAGTTAGCTCACTCATTAGGCACCCCAGGCTTTACACTTT
ATGCTTCCGGCTCGTATGTTGTGTGGAATTGTGAGCGGATAACAATTTCACACAGGAAACAGCTATGACC
ATGATTACGCCAAGCTCGAAATTAACCCTCACTAAAGGGAACAAAAGCTGGTACCGGGCCCCCCCTCGAG
GTCGACGGTATCGATAAGCTTGATATCGAATTCTTCGGCTACTATAAATAAATGTTTTTTTCGCAACTAT
GTGTTCGCGAAGTAACCCTTCGTGGACATTTGGTCGGTTTGAAACAATACAGAGATGATCAGCAGTTCCC
CTGCATAAGGATGAACCGTTTTACAAAGAGATTTATTTCGTTTTTTTTTATCATCGAGTGAAGTATCGTG
ACTTGTACATTTGAAGATACCCAGCGTACAGCAGTGTATCTTTATCTTCCTGTATGATATAGATAACTAA
CATCTCGAATAGAAAATTGTCTCGCGTTCGAACCTAAGCCTTTGCTATCGGATCCACTAGTTCTAGAGCG
GCCGCCACCGCGGTGGAGCTCCAATTCGCCCTATAGTGAGTCGTATTACAATTCACTGGCCGTCGTTTTA
CAACGTCGTGACTGGGAAAACCCTGGCGTTACCCAACTTAATCGCCTTGCAGCACATCCCCCTTTCGCCA
GCTGGCGTAATAGCGAAGAGGCCCGCACCGATCGCCCTTCCCAACAGTTGCGCAGCCTGAATGGCGAATG
G
[124 nt withheld, positions 842-965]
C
[79 nt withheld, positions 967-1045]
